>Addgene plasmid #92122 | pLQ-kO-tgt | addgene full sequence | sequence record 200512 | Addgene NGS Result
GCAAAAGGCCAGGAACCGTAAAAAGGCCGCGTTGCTGGCGTTTTTCCATAGGCTCCGCCCCCCTGACGAG
CATCACAAAAATCGACGCTCAAGTCAGAGGTGGCGAAACCCGACAGGACTATAAAGATACCAGGCGTTTC
CCCCTGGAAGCTCCCTCGTGCGCTCTCCTGTTCCGACCCTGCCGCTTACCGGATACCTGTCCGCCTTTCT
CCCTTCGGGAAGCGTGGCGCTTTCTCATAGCTCACGCTGTAGGTATCTCAGTTCGGTGTAGGTCGTTCGC
TCCAAGCTGGGCTGTGTGCACGAACCCCCCGTTCAGCCCGACCGCTGCGCCTTATCCGGTAACTATCGTC
TTGAGTCCAACCCGGTAAGACACGACTTATCGCCACTGGCAGCAGCCACTGGTAACAGGATTAGCAGAGC
GAGGTATGTAGGCGGTGCTACAGAGTTCTTGAAGTGGTGGCCTAACTACGGCTACACTAGAAGAACAGTA
TTTGGTATCTGCGCTCTGCTGAAGCCAGTTACCTTCGGAAAAAGAGTTGGTAGCTCTTGATCCGGCAAAC
AAACCACCGCTGGTAGCGGTGGTTTTTTTGTTTGCAAGCAGCAGATTACGCGCAGAAAAAAAGGATCTCA
AGAAGATCCTTTGATCTTTTCTACGGGGTCTGACGCTCAGTGGAACGAAAACTCACGTTAAGGGATTTTG
GTCATGAGATTATCAAAAAGGATCTTCACCTAGATCCTTTTAAATTAAAAATGAAGTTTTAAATCAATCT
AAAGTATATATGAGTAAACTTGGTCTGACAGTTACCAATGCTTAATCAGTGAGGCACCTATCTCAGCGAT
CTGTCTATTTCGTTCATCCATAGTTGCCTGACTCCCCGTCGTGTAGATAACTACGATACGGGAGGGCTTA
CCATCTGGCCCCAGTGCTGCAATGATACCGCGAGACCCACGCTCACCGGCTCCAGATTTATCAGCAATAA
ACCAGCCAGCCGGAAGGGCCGAGCGCAGAAGTGGTCCTGCAACTTTATCCGCCTCCATCCAGTCTATTAA
TTGTTGCCGGGAAGCTAGAGTAAGTAGTTCGCCAGTTAATAGTTTGCGCAACGTTGTTGCCATTGCTACA
GGCATCGTGGTGTCACGCTCGTCGTTTGGTATGGCTTCATTCAGCTCCGGTTCCCAACGATCAAGGCGAG
TTACATGATCCCCCATGTTGTGCAAAAAAGCGGTTAGCTCCTTCGGTCCTCCGATCGTTGTCAGAAGTAA
GTTGGCCGCAGTGTTATCACTCATGGTTATGGCAGCACTGCATAATTCTCTTACTGTCATGCCATCCGTA
AGATGCTTTTCTGTGACTGGTGAGTACTCAACCAAGTCATTCTGAGAATAGTGTATGCGGCGACCGAGTT
GCTCTTGCCCGGCGTCAATACGGGATAATACCGCGCCACATAGCAGAACTTTAAAAGTGCTCATCATTGG
AAAACGTTCTTCGGGGCGAAAACTCTCAAGGATCTTACCGCTGTTGAGATCCAGTTCGATGTAACCCACT
CGTGCACCCAACTGATCTTCAGCATCTTTTACTTTCACCAGCGTTTCTGGGTGAGCAAAAACAGGAAGGC
AAAATGCCGCAAAAAAGGGAATAAGGGCGACACGGAAATGTTGAATACTCATACTCTTCCTTTTTCAATA
TTATTGAAGCATTTATCAGGGTTATTGTCTCATGAGCGGATACATATTTGAATGTATTTAGAAAAATAAA
CAAATAGGGGTTCCGCGCACATTTCCCCGAAAAGTGCCACCTGACGTCTAAGAAACCATTATTATCATGA
CATTAACCTATAAAAATAGGCGTATCACGAGGCCCTTTCGTCTCGCGCGTTTCGGTGATGACGGTGAAAA
CCTCTGACACATGCAGCTCCCGGAGACGGTCACAGCTTGTCTGTAAGCGGATGCCGGGAGCAGACAAGCC
CGTCAGGGCGCGTCAGCGGGTGTTGGCGGGTGTCGGGGCTGGCTTAACTATGCGGCATCAGAGCAGATTG
TACTGAGAGTGCACCATATGCGGTGTGAAATACCGCACAGATGCGTAAGGAGAAAATACCGCATCAGGCG
CCATTCGCCATTCAGGCTGCGCAACTGTTGGGAAGGGCGATCGGTGCGGGCCTCTTCGCTATTACGCCAG
CTGGCGAAAGGGGGATGTGCTGCAAGGCGATTAAGTTGGGTAACGCCAGGGTTTTCCCAGTCACGACGTT
GTAAAACGACGGCCAGTGCCAAGCTTGCATGCCTGCAGAACGGATTGTTGATGATTACGAAAATATTAAG
AGCACAGACTATTACACAGAAAATCAAGAATTAAAAAAACGTAGAGAGAGTTTGAAAGAAGTAGTGAATA
CATGGAAAGAGGGGTATCACGAAAAAAGTAAAGAGGTTAATAAATTAAAGCGAGAGAATGATAGTTTGAA
TGAGCAGTTGAATGTATCAGAGAAATTTCAAGATAGTACAGTGACTTTATATCGTGCTGCGAGGGCGAAT
TTCCCTGGGTTTGAGAAAGGGTTTAATAGGCTTAAAGAGAAATTCTTTAATGATTCCAAATTCGAGCGTG
TGGGACAGTTTATGGATGTTGTACAGGATAATGTCCAGAAGGTCGATAGAAAGCGTGAGAAACAGCGTAC
AGACGATTTAGAGATGTAGAGGTACTTTTATGCCGAGAAAACTTTTTGCGTGTGACAGTCCTTAAAATAT
ACTTAGAGCGTAAGCGAAAGTAGTAGCGACAGCTATTAACTTTCGGTTGCAAAGCTCTAGGATTTTTAAT
GGACGCAGCGCATCACACGCAAAAAGGAAATTGGAATAAATGCGAAATTTGAGATGTTAATTAAAGACCT
TTTTGAGGTCTTTTTTTCTTAGATTTTTGGGGTTATTTAGGGGAGAAAACATAGGGGGGTACTACGACCT
CCCCCCTAGGTGTCCATTGTCCATTGTCCAAACAAATAAATAAATATTGGGTTTTTAATGTTAAAAGGTT
GTTTTTTATGTTAAAGTGAAAAAAACAGATGTTGGGAGGTACAGTGATGGTTGTAGATAGAAAAGAAGAG
AAAAAAGTTGCTGTTACTTTAAGACTTACAACAGAAGAAAATGAGATATTAAATAGAATCAAAGAAAAAT
ATAATATTAGCAAATCAGATGCAACCGGTATTCTAATAAAAAAATATGCAAAGGAGGAATACGGTGCATT
TTAAACAAAAAAAGATAGACAGCACTGGCATGCTGCCTATCTATGACTAAATTTTGTTAAATGTATTAGC
ACCGTTATTATATCATGAGCGAAAATGTAATAAAAGAAACTGAAAACAAGAAAAATTCAAGAGGACGTAA
TTGGACATTTGTTTTATATCCAGAATCAGCAAAAGCCGAGTGGTTAGAGTATTTAAAAGAGTTACACATT
CAATTTGTAGTGTCTCCATTACATGATAGGGATACTGATACAGAAGATAGGATGAAAAAAGAGCATTATC
ATATTCTAGTGATGTATGAGGGTAATAAATCTTATGAACAGATAAAAATAATTACAGAAGAATTGAATGC
GACTATTCCGCAGATTGCAGGAAGTGTGAAAGGTCTTGTGAGATATATGCTTCACATGGACGATCCTAAT
AAATTTAAATATCAAAAAGAAGATATGATAGTTTATGGCGGTGTAGATGTTGATGAATTATTAAAGAAAA
CAACAACAGATAGATATAAATTAATTAAAGAAATGATTGAGTTTATTGATGAACAAGGAATCGTAGAATT
TAAGAGTTTAATGGATTATGCAATGAAGTTTAAATTTGATGATTGGTTCCCGCTTTTATGTGATAACTCG
GCGTATGTTATTCAAGAATATATAAAATCAAATCGGTATAAATCTGACCGATAGATTTTGAATTTAAGAG
TGTCACAAGACACTCTTTTTTCGCACCAGCGAAAACTGGTTTAAGCCGACTGCGCAAAAGACATACTCGA
GATAAAACGAAAGGCTCAGTCGAAAGACTGGGCCTTTCGTTTTATCTGTTGTTTGTCGGTGAACGCTCTC
CTGAGTAGGACAAATCCGCCGCTCTAGCTAAGCAGAAGGCCATCCTGACGGATGGCCTTTTTGCGTTTCT
ACAAACTCTTGTTAACTCTAGAGCTGCCTGCCGCGTTTCGGTGATGAAGATCTTCCCGATGATTAATTAA
TTCAGAACGCTCGGTTGCCGCCGGGCGTTTTTTATGCAGCAATGGCAAGAACGTTGCTCTAGAATAATTC
TACACAGCCCAGTCCAGACTATTCGGCACTGAAATTATGGGTGAAGTGGTCAAGACCTCACTAGGCACCT
TAAAAATAGCGCACCCTGAAGAAGATTTATTTGAGGTAGCCCTTGCCTACCTAGCTTCCAAGAAAGATAT
CCTAACAGCACAAGAGCGGAAAGATGTTTTGTTCTACATCCAGAACAACCTCTGCTAAAATTCCTGAAAA
ATTTTGCAAAAAGTTGTTGACTTTATCTACAAGGTGTGGCATAATGTGTGGAATTGTGAGCGGATAACAA
TTATGTGTTCGTATGTTACTGCGTTTTAGAGCTAGAAATAGCAAGTTAAAATAAGGCTAGTCCGTTATCA
ACTTGAAAAAGTGGCACCGAGTCGGTGCTTTTTTTGCGGCCGCGTGATCTAATGATTCATATCTACATCA
AATGCTGGGGCATATGTTTTACCCTCAGGTACAGGTAAGTCACCCGCTTCAAACGTCTTCTTAATATGCG
TAATTGCATCTACTCTAAATCCATCAATGCCTTTATCAAACCACCAGTTCATCATTTCAAATACAGCATC
TCTAACTTCCGGATTACCCCAATTCAAATCAGGTTGTTTTTTACTGAATAAATGGAAATAATATTGCTCA
GTATTAGCATCATATTCCCGCGCGCCAATTGAGCTCCCCTTTCTATGTATGTTTTTTACTAGTCATTTAA
AACGATACATTAATAGGTACGAAAAAGCAACTTTTTTTGCGCTTAAAACCAGTCATACCAATAACTTAAG
GGTAACTAGCCTCGCCGGCAATAGTTACCCTTATTATCAAGATAAGAAAGAAAAGGATTTTTCGCTACGC
TCAAATCCTTTAAAAAAACACAAAAGACCACATTTTTTAATGTGGTCTTTTATTCTTCAACTAAAGCACC
CATTAGTTCAACAAACGAAAATTGGATAAAGTGGGATATTTTTAAAATATATATTTATGTTACAGTAATA
TTGACTTTTAAAAAAGGATTGATTCTAATGAAGAAAGCAGACAAGTAAGCCTCCTAAATTCACTTTAGAT
AAAAATTTAGGAGGCATATCAAATGAAATTTAATAAAATTGATTTAGACAATTGGAAGAGAAAAGAGATA
TTTAATCATTATTTGAACCAACAAACGACTTTTAGTATAACCACAGAAATTGATATTAGTGTTTTATACC
GAAACATAAAACAAGAAGGATATAAATTTTACCCTGCATTTATTTTCTTAGTGACAAGGGTGATAAACTC
AAATACAGCTTTTAGAACTGGTTACAATAGCGACGGAGAGTTAGGTTATTGGGATAAGTTAGAGCCACTT
TATACAATTTTTGATGGTGTATCTAAAACATTCTCTGGTATTTGGACTCCTGTAAAGAATGACTTCAAAG
AGTTTTATGATTTATACCTTTCTGATGTAGAGAAATATAATGGTTCGGGGAAATTGTTTCCCAAAACACC
TATACCTGAAAATGCTTTTTCTCTTTCTATTATTCCATGGACTTCATTTACTGGGTTTAACTTAAATATC
AATAATAATAGTAATTACCTTCTACCCATTATTACAGCAGGAAAATTCATTAATAAAGGTAATTCAATAT
ATTTACCGCTATCTTTACAGGTACATCATTCTGTTTGTGATGGTTATCATGCAGGATTGTTTATGAACTC
TATTCAGGAATTGTCAGATAGGCCTAATGACTGGCTTTTATAATATGAGATAATGCCGACTGTACTTTTT
ACAGTCGGTTTTCTAATGTCACTAACCTGCCCCGTTAGTTGAAGAAGGTTTTTATATTACAGCTCCAGAT
CCATATCCTTCTTTTTCTGAACCGACTTCTCCTTTTTCGCTTCTTTATTCCAATTGCTTTATTGACGTTG
AGCCTCGGAACCGTCGACTTTATTTGGATCCCCTCGAGTTCATGAAAAACTAAAAAAAATATTGACACTC
TATCATTGATAGAGTATAATTAACAAGGAGGAATAAAAAATGGATAAGAAATACTCAATAGGCTTAGATA
TCGGCACAAATAGCGTCGGATGGGCGGTGATCACTGATGAATATAAGGTTCCGTCTAAAAAGTTCAAGGT
TCTGGGAAATACAGACCGCCACAGTATCAAAAAAAATCTTATAGGGGCTCTTTTATTTGACAGTGGAGAG
ACAGCGGAAGCGACTCGTCTCAAACGGACAGCTCGTAGAAGGTATACACGTCGGAAGAATCGTATTTGTT
ATCTACAGGAGATTTTTTCAAATGAGATGGCGAAAGTAGATGATAGTTTCTTTCATCGACTTGAAGAGTC
TTTTTTGGTGGAAGAAGACAAGAAGCATGAACGTCATCCTATTTTTGGAAATATAGTAGATGAAGTTGCT
TATCATGAGAAATATCCAACTATCTATCATCTGCGAAAAAAATTGGTAGATTCTACTGATAAAGCGGATT
TGCGCTTAATCTATTTGGCCTTAGCGCATATGATTAAGTTTCGTGGTCATTTTTTGATTGAGGGAGATTT
AAATCCTGATAATAGTGATGTGGACAAACTATTTATCCAGTTGGTACAAACCTACAATCAATTATTTGAA
GAAAACCCTATTAACGCAAGTGGAGTAGATGCTAAAGCGATTCTTTCTGCACGATTGAGTAAATCAAGAC
GATTAGAAAATCTCATTGCTCAGCTCCCCGGTGAGAAGAAAAATGGCTTATTTGGGAATCTCATTGCTTT
GTCATTGGGTTTGACCCCTAATTTTAAATCAAATTTTGATTTGGCAGAAGATGCTAAATTACAGCTTTCA
AAAGATACTTACGATGATGATTTAGATAATTTATTGGCGCAAATTGGAGATCAATATGCTGATTTGTTTT
TGGCAGCTAAGAATTTATCAGATGCTATTTTACTTTCAGATATCCTAAGAGTAAATACTGAAATAACTAA
GGCTCCCCTATCAGCTTCAATGATTAAACGCTACGATGAACATCATCAAGACTTGACTCTTTTAAAAGCT
TTAGTTCGACAACAACTTCCAGAAAAGTATAAAGAAATCTTTTTTGATCAATCAAAAAACGGATATGCAG
GTTATATTGATGGGGGAGCTAGCCAAGAAGAATTTTATAAATTTATCAAACCAATTTTAGAAAAAATGGA
TGGTACTGAGGAATTATTGGTGAAACTAAATCGTGAAGATTTGCTGCGCAAGCAACGGACCTTTGACAAC
GGCTCTATTCCCCATCAAATTCACTTGGGTGAGCTGCATGCTATTTTGAGAAGACAAGAAGACTTTTATC
CATTTTTAAAAGACAATCGTGAGAAGATTGAAAAAATCTTGACTTTTCGAATTCCTTATTATGTTGGTCC
ATTGGCGCGTGGCAATAGTCGTTTTGCATGGATGACTCGGAAGTCTGAAGAAACAATTACCCCATGGAAT
TTTGAAGAAGTTGTCGATAAAGGTGCTTCAGCTCAATCATTTATTGAACGCATGACAAACTTTGATAAAA
ATCTTCCAAATGAAAAAGTACTACCAAAACATAGTTTGCTTTATGAGTATTTTACGGTTTATAACGAATT
GACAAAGGTCAAATATGTTACTGAAGGAATGCGAAAACCAGCATTTCTTTCAGGTGAACAGAAGAAAGCC
ATTGTTGATTTACTCTTCAAAACAAATCGAAAAGTAACCGTTAAGCAATTAAAAGAAGATTATTTCAAAA
AAATAGAATGTTTTGATAGTGTTGAAATTTCAGGAGTTGAAGATAGATTTAATGCTTCATTAGGTACCTA
CCATGATTTGCTAAAAATTATTAAAGATAAAGATTTTTTGGATAATGAAGAAAATGAAGATATCTTAGAG
GATATTGTTTTAACATTGACCTTATTTGAAGATAGGGAGATGATTGAGGAAAGACTTAAAACATATGCTC
ACCTCTTTGATGATAAGGTGATGAAACAGCTTAAACGTCGCCGTTATACTGGTTGGGGACGTTTGTCTCG
AAAATTGATTAATGGTATTAGGGATAAGCAATCTGGCAAAACAATATTAGATTTTTTGAAATCAGATGGT
TTTGCCAATCGCAATTTTATGCAGCTGATCCATGATGATAGTTTGACATTTAAAGAAGACATTCAAAAAG
CACAAGTGTCTGGACAAGGCGATAGTTTACATGAACATATTGCAAATTTAGCTGGTAGCCCTGCTATTAA
AAAAGGTATTTTACAGACTGTAAAAGTTGTTGATGAATTGGTCAAAGTAATGGGGCGGCATAAGCCAGAA
AATATCGTTATTGAAATGGCACGTGAAAATCAGACAACTCAAAAGGGCCAGAAAAATTCGCGAGAGCGTA
TGAAACGAATCGAAGAAGGTATCAAAGAATTAGGAAGTCAGATTCTTAAAGAGCATCCTGTTGAAAATAC
TCAATTGCAAAATGAAAAGCTCTATCTCTATTATCTCCAAAATGGAAGAGACATGTATGTGGACCAAGAA
TTAGATATTAATCGTTTAAGTGATTATGATGTCGATCACATTGTTCCACAAAGTTTCCTTAAAGACGATT
CAATAGACAATAAGGTCTTAACGCGTTCTGATAAAAATCGTGGTAAATCGGATAACGTTCCAAGTGAAGA
AGTAGTCAAAAAGATGAAAAACTATTGGAGACAACTTCTAAACGCCAAGTTAATCACTCAACGTAAGTTT
GATAATTTAACGAAAGCTGAACGTGGAGGTTTGAGTGAACTTGATAAAGCTGGTTTTATCAAACGCCAAT
TGGTTGAAACTCGCCAAATCACTAAGCATGTGGCACAAATTTTGGATAGTCGCATGAATACTAAATACGA
TGAAAATGATAAACTTATTCGAGAGGTTAAAGTGATTACCTTAAAATCTAAATTAGTTTCTGACTTCCGA
AAAGATTTCCAATTCTATAAAGTACGTGAGATTAACAATTACCATCATGCCCATGATGCGTATCTAAATG
CCGTCGTTGGAACTGCTTTGATTAAGAAATATCCAAAACTTGAATCGGAGTTTGTCTATGGTGATTATAA
AGTTTATGATGTTCGTAAAATGATTGCTAAGTCTGAGCAAGAAATAGGCAAAGCAACCGCAAAATATTTC
TTTTACTCTAATATCATGAACTTCTTCAAAACAGAAATTACACTTGCAAATGGAGAGATTCGCAAACGCC
CTCTAATCGAAACTAATGGGGAAACTGGAGAAATTGTCTGGGATAAAGGGCGAGATTTTGCCACAGTGCG
CAAAGTATTGTCCATGCCCCAAGTCAATATTGTCAAGAAAACAGAAGTACAGACAGGCGGATTCTCCAAG
GAGTCAATTTTACCAAAAAGAAATTCGGACAAGCTTATTGCTCGTAAAAAGACTGGGATCCAAAAAAATA
TGGTGGTTTTGATAGTCCAACGGTAGCTTATTCAGTCCTAGTGGTTGCTAAGGTGGAAAAAGGGAAATCG
AAGAAGTTAAAATCCGTTAAAGAGTTACTAGGGATCACAATTATGGAAAGAAGTTCCTTTGAAAAAAATC
CGATTGACTTTTTAGAAGCTAAAGGATATAAGGAAGTTAAAAAAGACTTAATCATTAAACTACCTAAATA
TAGTCTTTTTGAGTTAGAAAACGGTCGTAAACGGATGCTGGCTAGTGCCGGAGAATTACAAAAAGGAAAT
GAGCTGGCTCTGCCAAGCAAATATGTGAATTTTTTATATTTAGCTAGTCATTATGAAAAGTTGAAGGGTA
GTCCAGAAGATAACGAACAAAAACAATTGTTTGTGGAGCAGCATAAGCATTATTTAGATGAGATTATTGA
GCAAATCAGTGAATTTTCTAAGCGTGTTATTTTAGCAGATGCCAATTTAGATAAAGTTCTTAGTGCATAT
AACAAACATAGAGACAAACCAATACGTGAACAAGCAGAAAATATTATTCATTTATTTACGTTGACGAATC
TTGGAGCTCCCGCTGCTTTTAAATATTTTGATACAACAATTGATCGTAAACGATATACGTCTACAAAAGA
AGTTTTAGATGCCACTCTTATCCATCAATCCATCACTGGTCTTTATGAAACACGCATTGATTTGAGTCAG
CTAGGAGGTGACTGAAGTATATTTTAGATGAAGATTATTTCTTAAGAATTCTGACTATGTCATAGCTGTT
TCCTGTGTGAAATTGTTATCCGCTCACAATTCCACACAACATACGAGCCGGAAGCATAAAGTGTAAAGCC
TGGGGTGCCTAATGAGTGAGCTAACTCACATTAATTGCGTTGCGCTCACTGCCCGCTTTCCAGTCGGGAA
ACCTGTCGTGCCAGCTGCATTAATGAATCGGCCAACGCGCGGGGAGAGGCGGTTTGCGTATTGGGCGCTC
TTCCAAACGCCTTTAAAAGATCGTGATCATAGTCGTTTATTAGTCATGGATAGAGAAACTGGTGAAATGA
AACATTTACATTTCAAAGATATCATTGAGTATTTTAGACCTGGTGATACATTAGTGCTTAACGATACGCG
AGTAATGCCAGCTAGACTTTTTGGTTTAAAAGAAGAAACTGGTGCAAAAGTTGAAATGTTAATGTTAACT
CAAATTGAAGGTAATGATTGGGAAGTCTTACTGAAACCAGCTAAGCGTATTAAAGTTGGTAATAAATTGA
ATTTTGGTAATGGCAAAATTATAGCTGAATGCATAAAAGAAATGGATCAAGGTGGACGCATCATGCGTTT
ACATTATGAAGGTATTTTACAAGAAAGATTAGATGAATTAGGGGAAATGCCACTGCCACCATACATCAAA
GAACGTTTAGATGATCCAGATCGTTATCAAACAGTTTACGCTAAAGAAAGTGGTTCAGCGGCAGCACCAA
CAGCAGGATTACATTTTACTGATGAGTTATTAATTGAAATTAAAAATAAAGGTGTTAATATCGCATTTGT
TACATTACATGTTGGGTTAGGTACGTTTAGACCGGTGAGCGTAGACGATGTGAATGACCACGAAATGCAT
AGTGAATATTATCAAATGACACAAGAAACAGCTGATTTATTAAATGATACTAAGTCCAAAGGACATCGCA
TTATATCAGTTGGTACAACTTCAACACGTACACTTGAAACAATTCGACGCGATCATGATAAATTTGTTGA
AACGAGTGGCTGGACTAATATATTTATTTATCCAGGATTTGATTTTAAAGCAATTGATGGCCAGATTACT
AATTTTCATTTACCAAAATCAACATTAGTTATGCTAGTATCAGCGTTTAGTAGTCGTGAAAATGTTCTGA
ATGCTTATAAAACGGCAGTAAATTTAGAATATAGATTCTTTAGTTTTGGCGATGCAATGTTAATTATATA
AAAAGAATGTGAGGATTTTGAATGCAAGAGGAGCGTATAAAATGCAATTTTCATTACTAATATATATAGT
CGTAATTTTTGCGGTTATGTATTTCTTGATGATCAGACCACAACAAAAACGTGCGAAACAGCATCGTGAG
TTGATTAATAACATTCAATCTGGTCAAAGAATTACAACTATTGGTGGTATTAAAGGTACTGTTAAAGCAG
TAGATGAAACAACTGTTGTTATTACAGTTAATGGTCATGGTACTGAATTAACTTTCGAAAAACCTGCTAT
TAAACAAGTTGACCCTTCATAATGAGAAGTGGTATTAAAAAGGATGAAACGAATAGCGTTTCATCCTTTT
TAAGTTATAAGTAGTATGTAGAATAGCTTATTTTTATTCCAAAAAAAGAAATTGTGATACATAATAATTG
TTAAATTTAAATTAAATATATCTATGACTATTTTTACTCCCTGCTCTAGTATGTTAATATGTATAAGGCT
AATAAATTTTGTAAGAAAGATTTAACTTGCGTTATAAAATAGTATTCAAGTATTCTAAATACATACGTAA
ATAATGAGGTGTTCATGTGAAGAAAAGTAGTAGAATAATTGCGTTCTTGCTTTTAGTCGTATTGTTGTTT
GCCGGAATGGCTGCAACTTATAAAAGTGTTATAAAGAATGTCAATTTAGGACTTGATTTGCAAGGTGGAT
TTGAGGTGCTTTATCAAGTCGATCCTTTAAATAAAGGCGACAAAATAGATAAAAAAGCCTTACAATCAAC
AGCGCAAACATTAGAAAATCGTGTTAACGTTTTAGGTGTTTCGGAACCTAAAATTCAAGTTGAAGAACCT
AATAGAATTAGAGTACAACTTGCTGGTGTAACAGACCAGAATGAAGCACGTAAAATTTTATCTTCTCAAG
CTAATTTAACAATTCGCGATGCAGAAGATAAAGTAAAATTAAGCGGTTCTGATATTAAACAGGGATCTGC
CAAACAAGAATTTAAACAGGAAACAAACCAGCCTACAGTTACTCCCGGGCCTCGCTCACTGACTCGCTGC
GCTCGGTCGTTCGGCTGCGGCGAGCGGTATCAGCTCACTCAAAGGCGGTAATACGGTTATCCACAGAATC
AGGGGATAACGCAGGAAAGAACATGTGAGCAAAAGGCCA
Features (pLannotate 1.2.2; 28 found; start..end, strand, type, name):
     43..631     -  rep_origin     ori: high-copy-number ColE1/pMB1/pBR322/pUC origin of replication
    802..1662    -  CDS            AmpR: β-lactamase; bla; confers resistance to ampicillin, carbenicillin, and related antibiotics
   1663..1767    -  promoter       AmpR promoter: bla
   1862..1897    +  CDS            rop (fragment): Rop protein, which maintains plasmids at low copy number; rop
   1999..2098    +  misc_feature   bom (fragment): basis of mobility region from pBR322
   2104..2258    -  CDS            lacZα (fragment): LacZα fragment of β-galactosidase; lacZ fragment
   2275..2676    +  CDS            pre (fragment): PRE1_STAAU - Also known as mob. Protein inferred from homology: Swiss-Prot protein existence level 3. The interaction of the RSA site and the PRE protein may not only serves a function in plasmid maintenance, but may also contributes to the distribution of small antibiotic resistance plasmids among Gram- positive bacteria. From Staphylococcus aureus.
   3057..3221    +  CDS            COP6_STAAU: Experimental evidence at protein level: Swiss-Prot protein existence level 1. Acts in trans as a negative regulatory element in pE194 replication. From Staphylococcus aureus.
   3305..3901    +  CDS            repF: REPY_STAAU - Also known as repC. Protein inferred from homology: Swiss-Prot protein existence level 3. Is essential for plasmid replication. Nicks the positive strand at the plus origin of replication. From Staphylococcus aureus.
   3994..4075    +  terminator     rrnB T1 terminator: Escherichia coli rrnB; transcription terminator T1 from the E. coli rrnB gene
   4094..4121    +  terminator     rrnB T2 terminator: transcription terminator T2 from the E. coli rrnB gene
   4201..4235    +  terminator     lambda t0 terminator: minimal transcription terminator from phage lambda (Scholtissek and Grosse, 1987)
   4268..4465    +  CDS            43 (fragment): GP43_BPSP1 - Protein predicted: Swiss-Prot protein existence level 4. From Bacillus phage SP01 (Bacteriophage SP01).
   4530..4552    +  protein_bind   lac operator (fragment): The lac repressor binds to the lac operator to inhibit transcription in E. coli. This inhibition can be relieved by adding lactose or isopropyl-β-D-thiogalactopyranoside (IPTG). lac repressor encoded by lacI
   4573..4648    +  misc_RNA       gRNA scaffold: guide RNA scaffold for the Streptococcus pyogenes CRISPR/Cas9 system
   4699..4923    -  CDS            malL (fragment): O16G_PARTM - Experimental evidence at protein level: Swiss-Prot protein existence level 1. From Parageobacillus thermoglucosidasius (Geobacillus thermoglucosidasius).
   4937..5158    +  CDS            cop (fragment): COP1_STAAU - Protein predicted: Swiss-Prot protein existence level 4. Putative control of replication message. From Staphylococcus aureus.
   5343..5987    +  CDS            cat: CAT4_STAAU - Experimental evidence at protein level: Swiss-Prot protein existence level 1. This enzyme is an effector of chloramphenicol resistance in bacteria. From Staphylococcus aureus.
   6227..6245    +  protein_bind   tet operator: bacterial operator O1 for the tetR and tetA genes tetracycline repressor TetR
   6270..10375   +  CDS            Cas9: Cas9 (Csn1) endonuclease from the Streptococcus pyogenes Type II CRISPR/Cas system generates RNA-guided double strand breaks in DNA
  10441..10463   -  protein_bind   lac operator (fragment): The lac repressor binds to the lac operator to inhibit transcription in E. coli. This inhibition can be relieved by adding lactose or isopropyl-β-D-thiogalactopyranoside (IPTG). lac repressor encoded by lacI
  10467..10497   -  promoter       lac promoter: promoter for the E. coli lac operon
  10512..10533   -  protein_bind   CAP binding site: CAP binding activates transcription in the presence of cAMP. E. coli catabolite activator protein
  10546..10638   -  CDS            lacI (fragment): lac repressor; lacI; The lac repressor binds to the lac operator to inhibit transcription in E. coli. This inhibition can be relieved by adding lactose or isopropyl-β-D-thiogalactopyranoside (IPTG).
  10644..11618   +  CDS            queA: QUEA_STAAN - Experimental evidence at protein level: Swiss-Prot protein existence level 1. Transfers and isomerizes the ribose moiety from AdoMet to the 7-aminomethyl group of 7-deazaguanine (preQ1-tRNA) to give epoxyqueuosine (oQ-tRNA). From Staphylococcus aureus (strain N315).
  11677..11910   +  CDS            yajC (fragment): YAJC_BACHD - Protein inferred from homology: Swiss-Prot protein existence level 3. The SecYEG-SecDF-YajC-YidC holo-translocon (HTL) protein secretase/insertase is a supercomplex required for protein secretion, insertion of proteins into membranes, and assembly of membrane protein complexes. While the SecYEG complex is essential for assembly of a number of proteins and complexes, the SecDF-YajC-YidC subcomplex facilitates these functions. From Bacillus halodurans (strain ATCC BAA-125 / DSM 18197 / FERM 7344 / JCM 9153 / C-125).
  12203..12643   +  CDS            secDF (fragment): SECDF_BACSU - Experimental evidence at protein level: Swiss-Prot protein existence level 1. Part of the Sec protein translocase complex. Interacts with the SecYEG preprotein conducting channel. SecDF uses the proton motive force (PMF) to complete protein translocation after the ATP-dependent function of SecA (By similarity). From Bacillus subtilis (strain 168).
  12650..12774   -  rep_origin     RSF ori (fragment): Plasmids containing the RSF 1030 origin of replication can be propagated in E. coli cells that contain additional plasmids with compatible origins.
