[The description below was written by a language model from this plasmid's Addgene catalogue record and pLannotate feature annotations shown in this document.]
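Description:
pLQ-kO-tgt is an E. coli–Staphylococcus aureus shuttle plasmid that carries a complete CRISPR/Cas9 genome-editing system on a single vector, built to knock out the tgt gene in S. aureus. The backbone is listed as unknown. The sequenced record (about 12.8 kb, consistent with the catalogued 4 kb vector plus 8 kb insert) shows a high-copy ColE1/pUC origin and an ampicillin resistance gene for propagation in E. coli. It also shows staphylococcal replication functions annotated as pE194-type cop and repF genes, plus a fragment of a pre/mob gene. A staphylococcal cat gene provides chloramphenicol selection in S. aureus, where the plasmid is described as low copy.

The payload, named Cas9-Pxyltet-sgRNA-Pspou-donor-tgt, combines three parts. Streptococcus pyogenes Cas9 sits directly downstream of a tet operator, which fits the xyl/tet hybrid promoter named in the insert. An sgRNA cassette ends in the S. pyogenes guide scaffold and lies downstream of a Bacillus phage SP01-derived segment, presumably the second named promoter, though the record does not state explicitly which promoter drives which component. The donor repair template appears as S. aureus chromosomal sequence annotated as queA on one side and yajC/secDF-like fragments on the other. These are most likely homology arms flanking the tgt locus, so that Cas9 cleavage selects for cells that have repaired the break by recombination with the donor and lost tgt. rrnB and lambda t0 terminators insulate the cassettes, and the scattered lac and rop fragments are cloning remnants.

The plasmid has been discontinued. Repository sequencing found discrepancies in Cas9, although the depositor reports that it remains functional. The depositor also notes instability in E. coli and recommends a functionally equivalent replacement, pLQ-KO-tgt50.
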