Addgene plasmid #92122: pLQ-kO-tgt
Purpose: This plasmid has been discontinued. Please see the Depositor Comments section for additional information.
Depositing lab: Sheng Yang. Depositing organization: CAS Center for Excellence in Molecular Plant Sciences ("CEMPS"). Publication: CRISPR/Cas9-based efficient genome editing in Staphylococcus aureus. Liu Q, Jiang Y, Shao L, Yang P, Sun B, Yang S, Chen D. Acta Biochim Biophys Sin (Shanghai). 2017 Sep 1;49(9):764-770. doi: 10.1093/abbs/gmx074. PubMed 28910979.
Backbone
  Vector backbone: unknown
  Total vector size (bp): 4000
  Modifications to backbone: ColE1 origin, AmpR, Rep(+), cat resistance
  Vector type: Bacterial Expression, CRISPR
Growth in bacteria
  Bacterial resistance: Ampicillin, 100 μg/mL
  Growth temperature: 37°C
  Growth strain: NEB Stable
  Growth instructions: High copy in E coli, low copy in S. aureus. chloramphenicol resistance in S. aureus
  Copy number: High Copy
Gene/Insert
  Gene/Insert name: Cas9-Pxyltet-sgRNA-Pspou-donor-tgt
  Species: S. pyogenes (cas9)
  Insert size (bp): 8000
Terms and licenses: Academic/Nonprofit Terms; Industry Terms: Not Available to Industry
Depositor comments: Addgene's QC result finds some discrepancies in the Cas9; the depositor notes the plasmid is still functional The Sheng Yang Lab has observed that this plasmid may be unstable in E. coli and recommends Plasmid 126578: pLQ-KO-tgt50 (https://www.addgene.org/126578/) as a functionally equivalent alternative.
How to cite: pLQ-kO-tgt was a gift from Sheng Yang (Addgene plasmid # 92122)
